Addgene plasmid #149625: pBSV2G_PresTL-sgRNAflaB
Purpose: flaB gRNA expression in B. burgdorferi
Depositing lab: Christine Jacobs-Wagner. Depositing organization: Yale University. Publication: A CRISPR interference platform for selective downregulation of gene expression in Borrelia burgdorferi. Takacs CN, Scott M, Chang Y, Kloos ZA, Irnov I, Rosa PA, Liu J, Jacobs-Wagner C. Appl Environ Microbiol. 2020 Nov 30. pii: AEM.02519-20. doi: 10.1128/AEM.02519-20. PubMed 33257311.
Backbone
  Vector backbone: pBSV2G_2
  Backbone manufacturer: CJW lab
  Vector type: Bacterial Expression, CRISPR
Growth in bacteria
  Bacterial resistance: Gentamicin, 10 μg/mL
  Growth temperature: 30°C
  Growth strain: DH5alpha
  Copy number: High Copy
Gene/Insert
  Gene/Insert name: sgRNAflaB
  gRNA/shRNA sequence: AAAATTTAAATTTCTGACTT
  Species: Synthetic
  Promoter: PresTL
  Cloning method: Restriction Enzyme; 5′ cloning site Unknown (unknown if destroyed); 3′ cloning site Unknown (unknown if destroyed)
  Sequencing primers: 5′ Unknown
Terms and licenses: Academic/Nonprofit Terms; Industry Terms: Not Available to Industry
How to cite: pBSV2G_PresTL-sgRNAflaB was a gift from Christine Jacobs-Wagner (Addgene plasmid # 149625 ; http://n2t.net/addgene:149625 ; RRID:Addgene_149625)
