[The description below was written by a language model from this plasmid's Addgene catalogue record and pLannotate feature annotations shown in this document.]
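Description:
pBSV2G_PresTL-sgRNAflaB is a 5,715 bp bacterial expression/CRISPR plasmid built on the pBSV2G_2 backbone and intended to express a single guide RNA against flaB in Borrelia burgdorferi. It is propagated in E. coli through a high-copy ColE1/pUC-type origin and selected with gentamicin through the aacC1 gentamicin acetyltransferase gene (GmR). A fragment annotated as B. burgdorferi hslU lies immediately upstream of GmR. It may be Borrelia-derived flanking sequence that supplies the promoter for the marker, but the record does not say so. A large stretch of the plasmid downstream of the E. coli origin carries no meaningful annotation. The only hit there is a 17 nt match to the yeast ADH1 promoter, which is almost certainly spurious. The elements that would allow replication in B. burgdorferi presumably sit in this region, but they are not described in the record.

The payload is a synthetic sgRNA in which a 20-nucleotide flaB-targeting spacer is joined to the Streptococcus pyogenes Cas9 guide RNA scaffold, expressed from the promoter listed as PresTL. This promoter is not annotated in the feature table, but the gap just upstream of the scaffold is where it and the spacer would be expected. The cassette sits within remnants of a lacZα cloning region: a lacI fragment, CAP binding site, lac promoter and operator upstream, and a lacZα fragment downstream. No Cas9 or dCas9 coding sequence is annotated, so this plasmid supplies only the guide. According to the associated publication title, it belongs to a CRISPR interference platform for selective downregulation of gene expression in B. burgdorferi, which would need a separately provided dCas9 to repress flaB. The depositor and sequencing-derived records are the same length and show the same features in the same order, differing only in their start coordinate.
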