Features (pLannotate 1.2.2; 10 found; start..end, strand, type, name):
     71..659     +  rep_origin     ori: high-copy-number ColE1/pMB1/pBR322/pUC origin of replication
   1626..1642    -  promoter       ADH1 promoter (fragment): S. cerevisiae ADH1; promoter for alcohol dehydrogenase 1
   4031..4123    +  CDS            lacI (fragment): lac repressor; lacI; The lac repressor binds to the lac operator to inhibit transcription in E. coli. This inhibition can be relieved by adding lactose or isopropyl-β-D-thiogalactopyranoside (IPTG).
   4136..4157    +  protein_bind   CAP binding site: CAP binding activates transcription in the presence of cAMP. E. coli catabolite activator protein
   4172..4202    +  promoter       lac promoter: promoter for the E. coli lac operon
   4210..4226    +  protein_bind   lac operator: The lac repressor binds to the lac operator to inhibit transcription in E. coli. This inhibition can be relieved by adding lactose or isopropyl-β-D-thiogalactopyranoside (IPTG). lac repressor encoded by lacI
   4474..4549    +  misc_RNA       gRNA scaffold: guide RNA scaffold for the Streptococcus pyogenes CRISPR/Cas9 system
   4566..4720    +  CDS            lacZα (fragment): LacZα fragment of β-galactosidase; lacZ fragment
   4739..5113    +  CDS            hslU (fragment): HSLU_BORBU - Protein inferred from homology: Swiss-Prot protein existence level 3. ATPase subunit of a proteasome-like degradation complex; this subunit has chaperone activity. The binding of ATP and its subsequent hydrolysis by HslU are essential for unfolding of protein substrates subsequently hydrolyzed by HslV. HslU recognizes the N-terminal part of its protein substrates and unfolds these before they are guided to HslV for hydrolysis. From Borrelia burgdorferi (strain ATCC 35210 / B31 / CIP 102532 / DSM 4680).
   5150..5683    +  CDS            GmR: gentamycin acetyltransferase; aacC1; confers resistance to gentamycin
>Addgene plasmid #149625 | pBSV2G_PresTL-sgRNAflaB | depositor full sequence | sequence record 292414 | pBSV2G_PresTL-sgRNAflaB sequence 5715 bps
CCAAAATCCCTTAACGTGAGTTTTCGTTCCACTGAGCGTCAGACCCCGTAGAAAAGATCAAAGGATCTTC
TTGAGATCCTTTTTTTCTGCGCGTAATCTGCTGCTTGCAAACAAAAAAACCACCGCTACCAGCGGTGGTT
TGTTTGCCGGATCAAGAGCTACCAACTCTTTTTCCGAAGGTAACTGGCTTCAGCAGAGCGCAGATACCAA
ATACTGTCCTTCTAGTGTAGCCGTAGTTAGGCCACCACTTCAAGAACTCTGTAGCACCGCCTACATACCT
CGCTCTGCTAATCCTGTTACCAGTGGCTGCTGCCAGTGGCGATAAGTCGTGTCTTACCGGGTTGGACTCA
AGACGATAGTTACCGGATAAGGCGCAGCGGTCGGGCTGAACGGGGGGTTCGTGCACACAGCCCAGCTTGG
AGCGAACGACCTACACCGAACTGAGATACCTACAGCGTGAGCTATGAGAAAGCGCCACGCTTCCCGAAGG
GAGAAAGGCGGACAGGTATCCGGTAAGCGGCAGGGTCGGAACAGGAGAGCGCACGAGGGAGCTTCCAGGG
GGAAACGCCTGGTATCTTTATAGTCCTGTCGGGTTTCGCCACCTCTGACTTGAGCGTCGATTTTTGTGAT
GCTCGTCAGGGGGGCGGAGCCTATGGAAAAACGCCAGCAACGCGGCCTTTTTACGGTTCCTGGGCTTTTG
CTGGCCTTTTGCTCACATGTTCTTTCCTGCACTAGATCCCCGGCAAGTTCATCCTTAGGGTTTCCATATC
TCTTAAAAAGTCAATTTCTGCTTGATTAATTTCTTGTGGATTATTGTTTTTGCGGTTTTTCATTTTTTAT
CTCCTTGAGTATTGAATTTTTTCTTATATATAAATATATAGCAAAAACTATTTTTGCCAACTTTTTTACA
AAAAATTTTTTATTAAAACACTTAGGGCTTTGCTAAATTCTCTTTTAAAAGAACTTAGTAAAGCCCTATG
GATTTAAGAACTGATTATACTTACGTAGTAAAAATACTACAGATATTAATAGTATAGACCATATCAAAAT
CATAATCAATTTATATTTATCTAAAATTGTAGTCCATACAAAATACAAAAAAATTAGGTTTTTCTAAATT
CTATTTTAAAAGAACTTAGTAACACCTAATCTCTAAATTACTTACAAAATTCTAAAATTAGATTTTTAGT
TCTTCATATTTCTTTAAAAGTTTTTTAAGAAAATCTTTTTGATTTTCAAAAATTTCATGCATCATAAAAC
TAGTAAATTTGGATTTTTTTTTGTAAAAATCATAACTTTCTTGGGTTTTAAGTTGAAATCTTAATGGTTT
TATTGGATTTTGCCTAGATTTTTTTAACGCCGGACTTTCTTTATCTTTTATAAAATTATAAGAATTTTTA
ATACCATTTTCTATTAAATAATCTTCTTTTATAAGCCCCTCTTGCAGTGCAGTTGCTAATCTTAAATACT
TATACGCTTGAGTTTTTGCTACATCAAAGTCTTTTATAAAATCAAGAAAAGTTTTATAACCATCAAATTT
ATAATATTGATTATCTTTTATTTCTTTTAAAATTTTAATATTTTCCACCCTGTGGAATATTTCTTTTTTG
AAATTGTCATTTAACTTTTCCTTTAGTGTCTTGTAATAAGAAATTTTACTTTCATTAATCATTAAATTTT
GTTCAACATAAGTATCTATCTTTTTTGTTAAAACTTTAACAACACGTTTTTTTTCCATAAAAATTTTCCT
TTATTTTTGCAACATTTTCCTTAATTGATATAATTGTTACTATTTTAGATTTTTTAATATCCACTTAAGA
ATTAATCCCTCACTAGAATATTTTTTATTATAGAATTCATATACATGTTTTTCTAAATCTATAAATTTAT
CAACAATTGCTTTATTATAGGGTGTATCTATCTTTTCTTTTCTTAATAATCGTCTCATATTCTTTAAATA
ACAACAAACACTGCCGGTTTTAAACCTAAATTCTATGTAATATATTTTTGAAAAAGTATATACATTTTCA
ACCCCGTTTATTTCATACTTTACAAAAACATTATTTATTGGTTTTCTATAACCATAGTAAATGCCTAAAA
ATTTGTCCCCGTCTTTCATAGGATATAGATAAAGTTTTTGAATCTCTGATTTATCTAATAATTTTTCAAA
AAAAATTATACACCGCTTTTGTTTGTTACTAACTACTCTATGCAATGCCTTTAATATTTTTGTGTGATAT
ATATTTTTATCACCTTTTTTTTCTTTCAGCAGGAAGATACTTTCTTTTGGAAATTTAATTTTTTGTTCAT
TTATTCTTGCAGCCTTAAGTCCGATTTTCATATTTAATCCTTATATAGCCTTTCTATTTAATTCTTTTAA
ACTCAATAAACTTTTTTGGTTTTTCATTAGTTCTAATAATTCGCAATAATATGTGCAAAACACTTTATTG
TATTCTATTTTCTTTTGGTTATTCAAATATTCTTTTATAATTGGCTTTAGAAGTTCAATATTTACTTCTT
TTTTTAGTTGTTCAATAAGGATATTGAAAATGTTTGTTTTTAAATCTTGATAATTTTGTTGAGAATTTTC
TTTTTTTCTTTCAATTGACTTCTCTAATTTACGCTTTATATTGTTTAAATCGCTATATTTATGACTTTCA
ATAATAAAATGAGGCTTAAATTTGTAATTTTCGTATATTTTTTGGAAACTTGTTTCTAATTGTTTAGAAT
TATATTCATTTTTTTCAAATTCTTTTTGAGTGTTGCATAGAATTTCCTTTAATTTTTCTTGTTTTTCTTT
CATACAAGATTTAGTAAAATGTATATTTTTATTTTTTAGTAATTTAATTTCTATTATTTTTATGATTTTA
AGTATTTTGATTATATTATCTTTATCAATATTTAAATTGAATAAAATTGTAAGAAAAATTGAAAGAATTT
TTTTACATAAAAAGTTACATTTATTGAAGTAATTTCTTACTTGATACTTTTCTATTTCATTAATCTTTCT
TTCTTCTTTTATATTATTTTTATTATTTAAACACTCCTTTAAATCTACACTCCCATTTTTAGTAAATCTA
TCTTTAAGGCCCCTTGAAACTCTATTTTGAAATCTTAAATCTTTTTTTTCTTGAAAGTATTTATAGATTT
TTTGGTAACATTCTTTTTTTGAAAAATTAAGTTGATAGTATATTTCGGTCCCCAAATTTACCCCTAAGTG
TTTGTGATAATTAGTTGTGACTTTAAATTCTTTTTCTAATTTGTAAAGGTAATTTTGCAGTGTTTTTAGT
TTAACGGGTGTTTGACTATTTCTTTTAAGGTTTTCATTAAAGTAATAGAGTATGTTTTTTTGTGTGTATT
TCTTATATGTTTTATTTATGTACGCTAGTGTTGAGATAAGAACTACTAATTTATACTGTAATTTATTGTA
GCAAGTTGTGGTTTTACTGGTTTTGTTTATATTAGATAAGTTTTCCATTTATAGCTCCTTGAATACCGGA
TTTTTTATCTATAAAGTATATATATCACAATTTTGATTTAAAAGTAAATTCTTTTTTTAAAAATACAAAA
ATTTTTTATAAATTATATAGACCATGATATTGTATTAATACTAATTGATTTTAATTTAAGGTTGAACTAA
AATAAACATAGTTTTGTAGAAAATAATTTTTCATTATTTTGCTACTTGATATTGGATCGTAAAAATATTA
GGGCTTTACAAAGTTCTTTTAAAAGAGAATTAGTAAAGCCCTAAGTCTTTTAATAAAAAATTTTTTGTAA
AAAAGTTGGCAAAAATAGTTTTTGCTATATATTTATATATAAGAAAAAATTCAATACTCAAGGAGATAAA
AAATGGAAAACTTAAACAATAATCCACAAAAAATTAATCAAATAAATAAGCAAACTAATTTTATTGGTTT
TGAAAATTTTATAGAACTTGATAATCAAGTTAATCAAACTAAAGAAAAAAGTAAATTAAGTAAGATAGGT
AAGAAATTACCCGGAATAAGCAGTCAAGTCTAGTGCGGCCGCGCCCAATACGCAAACCGCCTCTCCCCGC
GCGTTGGCCGATTCATTAATGCAGCTGGCACGACAGGTTTCCCGACTGGAAAGCGGGCAGTGAGCGCAAC
GCAATTAATGTGAGTTAGCTCACTCATTAGGCACCCCAGGCTTTACACTTTATGCTTCCGGCTCGTATGT
TGTGTGGAATTGTGAGCGGATAACAATTTCACACAGGAAACAGCTATGACATGATTACGAATTCGAGCTC
CGAAGTTTATTATTTTATGATTTAAATTAATAAAAAGATTTATCGGTGTGAATAGAATATTTCTTTGGTT
TATTATGCATCCTAGTACATATTATATAATTTAATTTAATATATAAGCATATTTTTTTAAAATCAGAAAT
TTTTTACTTAGCTAAAGATTTTAAACTTGGTATAATTGAATTGAAAATTTAAATTTCTGACTTGTTTTAG
AGCTAGAAATAGCAAGTTAAAATAAGGCTAGTCCGTTATCAACTTGAAAAAGTGGCACCGAGTCGGTGCT
TTTTTTGAAGCTTGGCACTGGCCGTCGTTTTACAACGTCGTGACTGGGAAAACCCTGGCGTTACCCAACT
TAATCGCCTTGCAGCACATCCCCCTTTCGCCAGCTGGCGTAATAGCGAAGAGGCCCGCACCGATCGCCCT
TCCCAACAGTTGCGCAGCCTGAATGGCGAATGGCGCGGCCGCCCTAGGTTAATACCCGAGCTTCAAGGAA
GATTTCCTATTAAGGTTGAACTTAAGAGCTTAAGCATAGACGATTTGAAAAAAATTTTAAAACAAACAAA
AAATTCTTTAATAAAACAATATGTTGCGATGTTTAAGGTTTATGATTTAGATTTAAAGTTTAGTGAGGAA
GCTATAGATAGAATTGCAGAGCTTACTTTTAATATGAATCTTGAGAGTGAAAATCTTGGTGCCAGAAGAC
TTCACGGTGTTATGGAAATAGTGCTTGCAGATCTTTTTTTTGAAGTGCCTGGCAGTAAGTTGAAAAAATT
TGAAATAAACTTGGACTATGTTAATAAAAAAATACAAATTAACGAACAAAAAGATTTGAATTATTATATA
ATTTAGTTAAAAGCAATTTTAAATGAGGGAGGTTTCCATATGTTACGCAGCAGCAACGATGTTACGCAGC
AGGGCAGTCGCCCTAAAACAAAGTTAGGTGGCTCAAGTATGGGCATCATTCGCACATGTAGGCTCGGCCC
TGACCAAGTCAAATCCATGCGGGCTGCTCTTGATCTTTTCGGTCGTGAGTTCGGAGACGTAGCCACCTAC
TCCCAACATCAGCCGGACTCCGATTACCTCGGGAACTTGCTCCGTAGTAAGACATTCATCGCGCTTGCTG
CCTTCGACCAAGAAGCGGTTGTTGGCGCTCTCGCGGCTTACGTTCTGCCCAGGTTTGAGCAGCCGCGTAG
TGAGATCTATATCTATGATCTCGCAGTCTCCGGCGAGCACCGGAGGCAGGGCATTGCCACCGCGCTCATC
AATCTCCTCAAGCATGAGGCCAACGCGCTTGGTGCTTATGTGATCTACGTGCAAGCAGATTACGGTGACG
ATCCCGCAGTGGCTCTCTATACAAAGTTGGGCATACGGGAAGAAGTGATGCACTTTGATATCGACCCAAG
TACCGCCACCTAACAATTCGTTCAAGCCGAGATCGGCTTACGCGT
