Features (pLannotate 1.2.2; 10 found; start..end, strand, type, name):
    640..732     +  CDS            lacI (fragment): lac repressor; lacI; The lac repressor binds to the lac operator to inhibit transcription in E. coli. This inhibition can be relieved by adding lactose or isopropyl-β-D-thiogalactopyranoside (IPTG).
    745..766     +  protein_bind   CAP binding site: CAP binding activates transcription in the presence of cAMP. E. coli catabolite activator protein
    781..811     +  promoter       lac promoter: promoter for the E. coli lac operon
    819..835     +  protein_bind   lac operator: The lac repressor binds to the lac operator to inhibit transcription in E. coli. This inhibition can be relieved by adding lactose or isopropyl-β-D-thiogalactopyranoside (IPTG). lac repressor encoded by lacI
   1083..1158    +  misc_RNA       gRNA scaffold: guide RNA scaffold for the Streptococcus pyogenes CRISPR/Cas9 system
   1175..1329    +  CDS            lacZα (fragment): LacZα fragment of β-galactosidase; lacZ fragment
   1348..1722    +  CDS            hslU (fragment): HSLU_BORBU - Protein inferred from homology: Swiss-Prot protein existence level 3. ATPase subunit of a proteasome-like degradation complex; this subunit has chaperone activity. The binding of ATP and its subsequent hydrolysis by HslU are essential for unfolding of protein substrates subsequently hydrolyzed by HslV. HslU recognizes the N-terminal part of its protein substrates and unfolds these before they are guided to HslV for hydrolysis. From Borrelia burgdorferi (strain ATCC 35210 / B31 / CIP 102532 / DSM 4680).
   1759..2292    +  CDS            GmR: gentamycin acetyltransferase; aacC1; confers resistance to gentamycin
   2395..2983    +  rep_origin     ori: high-copy-number ColE1/pMB1/pBR322/pUC origin of replication
   3949..3965    -  promoter       ADH1 promoter (fragment): S. cerevisiae ADH1; promoter for alcohol dehydrogenase 1
>Addgene plasmid #149625 | pBSV2G_PresTL-sgRNAflaB | addgene full sequence | sequence record 311198 | Addgene NGS Result
GAGATAAGGACTACTAATTTATACTGTAATTTATTGTAGCAAGTTGTGGTTTTACTGGTTTTGTTTATAT
TAGATAAGTTTTCCATTTATAGCTCCTTGAATACCGGATTTTTTATCTATAAAGTATATATATCACAATT
TTGATTTAAAAGTAAATTCTTTTTTTAAAAATACAAAAATTTTTTATAAATTATATAGACCATGATATTG
TATTAATACTAATTGATTTTAATTTAAGGTTGAACTAAAATAAACATAGTTTTGTAGAAAATAATTTTTC
ATTATTTTGCTACTTGATATTGGATCGTAAAAATATTAGGGCTTTACAAAGTTCTTTTAAAAGAGAATTT
AGTAAAGCCCTAAGTCTTTTAATAAAAAATTTTTTGTAAAAAAGTTGGCAAAAATAGTTTTTGCTATATA
TTTATATATAAGAAAAAATTCAATACTCAAGGAGATAAAAAATGGAAAACTTAAACAATAATCCACAAAA
AATTAATCAAATAAATAAGCAAACTAATTTTATTGGTTTTGAAAATTTTATAGAACTTGATAATCAAGTT
AATCAAACTAAAGAAAAAAGTAAATTAAGTAAGATAGGTAAGAAATTACCCGGAATAAGCAGTCAAGTCT
AGTGCGGCCGCGCCCAATACGCAAACCGCCTCTCCCCGCGCGTTGGCCGATTCATTAATGCAGCTGGCAC
GACAGGTTTCCCGACTGGAAAGCGGGCAGTGAGCGCAACGCAATTAATGTGAGTTAGCTCACTCATTAGG
CACCCCAGGCTTTACACTTTATGCTTCCGGCTCGTATGTTGTGTGGAATTGTGAGCGGATAACAATTTCA
CACAGGAAACAGCTATGACATGATTACGAATTCGAGCTCCGAAGTTTATTATTTTATGATTTAAATTAAT
AAAAAGATTTATCGGTGTGAATAGAATATTTCTTTGGTTTATTATGCATCCTAGTACATATTATATAATT
TAATTTAATATATAAGCATATTTTTTTAAAATCAGAAATTTTTTACTTAGCTAAAGATTTTAAACTTGGT
ATAATTGAATTGAAAATTTAAATTTCTGACTTGTTTTAGAGCTAGAAATAGCAAGTTAAAATAAGGCTAG
TCCGTTATCAACTTGAAAAAGTGGCACCGAGTCGGTGCTTTTTTTGAAGCTTGGCACTGGCCGTCGTTTT
ACAACGTCGTGACTGGGAAAACCCTGGCGTTACCCAACTTAATCGCCTTGCAGCACATCCCCCTTTCGCC
AGCTGGCGTAATAGCGAAGAGGCCCGCACCGATCGCCCTTCCCAACAGTTGCGCAGCCTGAATGGCGAAT
GGCGCGGCCGCCCTAGGTTAATACCCGAGCTTCAAGGAAGATTTCCTATTAAGGTTGAACTTAAGAGCTT
AAGCATAGACGATTTGAAAAAAATTTTAAAACAAACAAAAAATTCTTTAATAAAACAATATGTTGCGATG
TTTAAGGTTTATGATTTAGATTTAAAGTTTAGTGAGGAAGCTATAGATAGAATTGCAGAGCTTACTTTTA
ATATGAATCTTGAGAGTGAAAATCTTGGTGCCAGAAGACTTCACGGTGTTATGGAAATAGTGCTTGCAGA
TCTTTTTTTTGAAGTGCCTGGCAGTAAGTTGAAAAAATTTGAAATAAACTTGGACTATGTTAATAAAAAA
ATACAAATTAACGAACAAAAAGATTTGAATTATTATATAATTTAGTTAAAAGCAATTTTAAATGAGGGAG
GTTTCCATATGTTACGCAGCAGCAACGATGTTACGCAGCAGGGCAGTCGCCCTAAAACAAAGTTAGGTGG
CTCAAGTATGGGCATCATTCGCACATGTAGGCTCGGCCCTGACCAAGTCAAATCCATGCGGGCTGCTCTT
GATCTTTTCGGTCGTGAGTTCGGAGACGTAGCCACCTACTCCCAACATCAGCCGGACTCCGATTACCTCG
GGAACTTGCTCCGTAGTAAGACATTCATCGCGCTTGCTGCCTTCGACCAAGAAGCGGTTGTTGGCGCTCT
CGCGGCTTACGTTCTGCCCAAGTTTGAGCAGCCGCGTAGTGAGATCTATATCTATGATCTCGCAGTCTCC
GGCGAGCACCGGAGGCAGGGCATTGCCACCGCGCTCATCAATCTCCTCAAGCATGAGGCCAACGCGCTTG
GTGCTTATGTGATCTACGTGCAAGCAGATTACGGTGACGATCCCGCAGTGGCTCTCTATACAAAGTTGGG
CATACGGGAAGAAGTGATGCACTTTGATATCGACCCAAGTACCGCCACCTAACAATTCGTTCAAGCCGAG
ATCGGCTTACGCGTCCAAAATCCCTTAACGTGAGTTTTCGTTCCACTGAGCGTCAGACCCCGTAGAAAAG
ATCAAAGGATCTTCTTGAGATCCTTTTTTTCTGCGCGTAATCTGCTGCTTGCAAACAAAAAAACCACCGC
TACCAGCGGTGGTTTGTTTGCCGGATCAAGAGCTACCAACTCTTTTTCCGAAGGTAACTGGCTTCAGCAG
AGCGCAGATACCAAATACTGTTCTTCTAGTGTAGCCGTAGTTAGGCCACCACTTCAAGAACTCTGTAGCA
CCGCCTACATACCTCGCTCTGCTAATCCTGTTACCAGTGGCTGCTGCCAGTGGCGATAAGTCGTGTCTTA
CCGGGTTGGACTCAAGACGATAGTTACCGGATAAGGCGCAGCGGTCGGGCTGAACGGGGGGTTCGTGCAC
ACAGCCCAGCTTGGAGCGAACGACCTACACCGAACTGAGATACCTACAGCGTGAGCTATGAGAAAGCGCC
ACGCTTCCCGAAGGGAGAAAGGCGGACAGGTATCCGGTAAGCGGCAGGGTCGGAACAGGAGAGCGCACGA
GGGAGCTTCCAGGGGGAAACGCCTGGTATCTTTATAGTCCTGTCGGGTTTCGCCACCTCTGACTTGAGCG
TCGATTTTTGTGATGCTCGTCAGGGGGGCGGAGCCTATGGAAAAACGCCAGCAACGCGGCCTTTTTACGG
TTCCTGGCCTTTTGCTGGCCTTTTGCTCACATGTTCTTTCCTGCACTAGATCCCCGGCAAGTTCATCCTT
AGGGTTTTCATATCTCTTAAAAAGTCAATTTCTGCTTGATTAATTTCTTGTGGATTATTGTTTTTGCGGT
TTTTCATTTTTTATCTCCTTGAGTATTGAATTTTTTCTTATATATAAAATATAGCAAAAACTATTTTTGC
CAACTTTTTTACAAAAAATTTTTTATTAAAACACTTAGGGCTTTGCTAAATTCTCTTTTAAAAGAACTTA
GTAAAGCCCTATGGATTTAAGAACTGATTATACTTACGTAGTAAAAATACTACAGATATTAATAGTATAG
ACCATATCAAAATCATAATCAATTTATATTTATCTAAAATTGTGGTCCATACAAAATACAAAAAAATTAG
GTTTTTCTAAATTCTATTTTAAAAGAACTTAGTAACACCTAATCTCTAAATTACTTACAAAATTCTAAAA
TTAGATTTTTAGTTCTTCATATTTCTTTAAAAGTTTTTTAAGAAAATCTTTTTGATTTTCAAAAATTTCA
TGCATCATAAAACTAGTAAATTTGGATTTTTTTTTGTAAAAATCATAACTTTCTTGGGTTTTAAGTTGAA
ATCTTAATGGTTTTATTGGATTTTGCCTAGATTTTTTTAACGCCGGACTTTCTTTATCTTTTATAAAATT
ATAAGAATTTTTAATACCATTTTCTATTAAATAATCTTCTTTTATAAGCCCCTCTTGCAGTGCAGTTGCT
AATCTTAAATACTTATACGCTTGAGTTTTTGCTACATCAAAGTCTTTTATAAAATCAAGAAAAGTTTTAT
AACCATCAAATTTATAATATTGATTATCTTTTATTTCTTTTAAAATTTTAATATTTTCCACCCTGTGGAA
TATTTCTTTTTTGAAATTGTCATTTAACTTTTCCTTTAGTGTCTTGTAATAAGAAATTTTACTTTCATTA
ATCATTAAATTTTGTTCAACATAAGTATCTATCTTTTTTGTTAAAACTTTAACAACACGTTTTTTTTCCA
TAAAAATTTTCCTTTATTTTTGCAACATTTTCCTTAATTGATATAATTGTTACTATTTTAGATTTTTTAA
TATCCACTTAAGAATTAATCCCTCACTAGAATATTTTTTATTATAGAATTCATATACATGTTTTTCTAAA
TCTATAAATTTATCAACAATTGCTTTATTATAGGGTGTATCTATCTTTTCTTTTCTTAATAATCGTCTCA
TATTCTTTAAATAACAACAAACACTGCCGGTTTTAAACCTAAATTCTATGTAATATATTTTTGAAAAAGT
ATATACATTTTCAACCCCGTTTATTTCATACTTTACAAAAACATTATTTATTGGTTTTCTATAACCATAG
TAAATGCCTAAAAATTTGTCCCCGTCTTTCATAGGATATAGATAAAGTTTTTGAATCTCTGATTTATCTA
ATAATTTTTCAAAAAAAATTATACACCGCTTTTGTTTGTTACTAACTACTCTATGCAATGCCTTTAATAT
TTTTGTGTGATATATATTTTTATCACCTTTTTTTTCTTTCAGCAGGAAGATACTTTCTTTTGGAAATTTA
ATTTTTTGTTCATTTATTCTTGCAGCCTTAAGTCCGATTTTCATATTTAATCCTTATATAGCCTTTCTAT
TTAATTCTTTTAAACTCAATAAACTTTTTTGGTTTTTCATTAGTTCTAATAATTCGCAATAATATGTGCA
AAACACTTTATTGTATTCTATTTTCTTTTGGTTATTCAAATATTCTTTTATAATTGGCTTTAGAAGTTCA
ATATTTACTTCTTTTTTTAGTTGTTCAATAAGGATATTGAAAATGTTTGTTTTTAAATCTTGATAATTTT
GTTGAGAATTTTCTTTTTTTCTTTCAATTGACTTCTCTAATTTACGCTTTATATTGTTTAAATCGCTATA
TTTATGACTTTCAATAATAAAATGAGGCTTAAATTTGTAATTTTCGTATATTTTTTGGAAACTTGTTTCT
AATTGTTTAGAATTATATTCATTTTTTTCAAATTCTTTTTGAGTGTTGCATAGAATTTCCTTTAATTTTT
CTTGTTTTTCTTTCATACAAGATTTAGTAAAATGTATATTTTTATTTTTTAGTAATTTAATTTCTATTAT
TTTTATGATTTTAAGTATTTTGATTATATTATCTTTATCAATATTTAAATTGAATAAAATTGTAAGAAAA
ATTGAAAGAATTTTTTTACATAAAAAGTTACATTTATTGAAGTAATTTCTTACTTGATACTTTTCTATTT
CATTAATCTTTCTTTCTTCTTTTATATTATTTTTATTATTTAAACACTCCTTTAAATCTACACTCCCATT
TTTAGTAAATCTATCTTTAAGGCCCCTTGAAACTCTATTTTGAAATCTTAAATCTTTTTTTTCTTGAAAG
TATTTATAGATTTTTTGGTAACATTCTTTTTTTGAAAAATTAAGTTGATAGTATATTTCGGTCCCCAAAT
TTACCCCTAAGTGTTTGTGATAATTAGTTGTGACTTTAAATTCTTTTTCTAATTTGTAAAGGTAATTTTG
CAGTGTTTTTAGTTTAACGGGTGTTTGACTATTTCTTTTAAGGTTTTCATTAAAGTAATAGAGTATGTTT
TTTTGTGTGTATTTCTTATATGTTTTATTTATGTACGCTAGTGTT
